Addgene plasmid #222640: pBOBI-hPLD3-flag
Purpose: lentiviral vector for full length human PLD3 expression (with flag tag)
Depositing lab: David Nemazee. Depositing organization: Scripps California (The Scripps Research Institute).
Backbone
  Vector backbone: pBOBI
  Backbone size w/o insert (bp): 9000
  Total vector size (bp): 10500
  Vector type: Mammalian Expression, Lentiviral
Growth in bacteria
  Bacterial resistance: Ampicillin, 100 μg/mL
  Growth temperature: 37°C
  Growth strain: NEB Stable
  Copy number: High Copy
Gene/Insert
  Gene/Insert name: PLD3
  Species: H. sapiens (human)
  Insert size (bp): 1500
  Entrez Gene: PLD3 (a.k.a. AD19, HU-K4, HUK4, SCA46)
  Promoter: CMV
  Tag / fusion protein: flag (C terminal on backbone)
  Cloning method: Ligation Independent Cloning
  Sequencing primers: 5′ CMV-F; 3′ WPRE-R
Terms and licenses: Academic/Nonprofit Terms; Industry Terms: Not Available to Industry
How to cite: pBOBI-hPLD3-flag was a gift from David Nemazee (Addgene plasmid # 222640 ; http://n2t.net/addgene:222640 ; RRID:Addgene_222640)
