[The description below was written by a language model from this plasmid's Addgene catalogue record and pLannotate feature annotations shown in this document.]
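Description:
pBOBI-hPLD3-flag is an HIV-1-based lentiviral transfer plasmid built on the pBOBI backbone for expressing full-length human PLD3 in mammalian cells. It is maintained in E. coli as a high-copy plasmid through a ColE1/pUC-type origin and selected with ampicillin via the bla gene. An f1 origin is also present. The catalogue lists the total size as about 10.5 kb, while the sequenced record is 10,327 nt.

An upstream CMV enhancer/promoter replaces the U3 region of a truncated 5' LTR, so the viral genomic RNA can be transcribed in packaging cells. It is followed by the Ψ packaging signal with a partial gag sequence, the Rev response element for nuclear export of the unspliced RNA, and the cPPT/CTS element that aids nuclear import of the reverse-transcribed genome. Within the proviral region, an internal CMV enhancer/promoter drives the roughly 1.5 kb PLD3 coding sequence. PLD3 is annotated as a 5'→3' single-stranded DNA exonuclease implicated in limiting TLR9 stimulation and in lysosomal homeostasis. The protein carries a backbone-encoded C-terminal FLAG epitope; the annotation detects only a short fragment matching the 3xFLAG feature, consistent with a single tag.

A chimeric intron and a WPRE, which enhances transcript stability and expression, lie downstream, followed by the 3' LTR region and a bGH polyadenylation signal. Outside the LTRs, an SV40/EM7-driven BleoR cassette could confer Zeocin resistance in transfected cells but would not be carried into transduced cells. The construct is suited to transient or lentivirus-mediated expression of detectable, tagged PLD3.
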