Features (pLannotate 1.2.2; 34 found; start..end, strand, type, name):
     28..80      -  misc_feature   bom (fragment): basis of mobility region from pBR322
    235..614     +  enhancer       CMV enhancer: human cytomegalovirus immediate early enhancer
    615..814     +  promoter       CMV promoter: human cytomegalovirus (CMV) immediate early promoter
    832..1012    +  LTR            5' LTR (truncated): truncated 5' long terminal repeat (LTR) from HIV-1
   1059..1184    +  misc_feature   HIV-1 Ψ: packaging signal of human immunodeficiency virus type 1
   1168..1531    +  CDS            HIV-1 gag (fragment): gag protein from human immunodeficiency virus 1; gag
   1677..1910    +  misc_feature   RRE: The Rev response element (RRE) of HIV-1 allows for Rev-dependent mRNA export from the nucleus to the cytoplasm.
   2287..2387    +  CDS            Rev (fragment): human immunodeficiency virus 1 (HIV-1) Rev protein; rev; enhances nuclear export of unspliced and incompletely spliced viral mRNAs
   2391..2507    +  misc_feature   cPPT/CTS: central polypurine tract and central termination sequence of HIV-1
   2530..2833    +  enhancer       CMV enhancer: human cytomegalovirus immediate early enhancer
   2834..3037    +  promoter       CMV promoter: human cytomegalovirus (CMV) immediate early promoter
   3145..4614    +  CDS            PLD3: PLD3_HUMAN - Experimental evidence at protein level: Swiss-Prot protein existence level 1. 5'->3' DNA exonuclease which digests single-stranded DNA (ssDNA) (PubMed:30312375). Regulates inflammatory cytokine responses via the degradation of nucleic acids, by reducing the concentration of ssDNA able to stimulate TLR9, a nucleotide-sensing receptor in collaboration with PLD4 (By similarity). May be important in myotube formation (PubMed:22428023). Plays a role in lysosomal homeostasis (PubMed:28128235). Involved in the regulation of endosomal protein sorting (PubMed:29368044). From Homo sapiens (
   4635..4655    +  CDS            3xFLAG (fragment): three tandem FLAG® epitope tags
   4728..4957    +  intron         chimeric intron: chimera between introns from adenovirus and immunoglobulin heavy chain genes
   5021..5131    +  CDS            nef (fragment): NEF_HV1Z2 - Experimental evidence at protein level: Swiss-Prot protein existence level 1. Extracellular Nef protein targets CD4(+) T-lymphocytes for apoptosis by interacting with CXCR4 surface receptors. From Human immunodeficiency virus type 1 group M subtype D (isolate Z2/CDC-Z34) (HIV-1).
   5134..5722    +  misc_feature   WPRE: woodchuck hepatitis virus posttranscriptional regulatory element
   5739..5807    +  CDS            nef (fragment): NEF_HV1Z2 - Experimental evidence at protein level: Swiss-Prot protein existence level 1. Extracellular Nef protein targets CD4(+) T-lymphocytes for apoptosis by interacting with CXCR4 surface receptors. From Human immunodeficiency virus type 1 group M subtype D (isolate Z2/CDC-Z34) (HIV-1).
   5809..6121    +  LTR            5' LTR (fragment): 5' long terminal repeat (LTR) from HIV-1
   6129..6309    +  LTR            5' LTR (truncated): truncated 5' long terminal repeat (LTR) from HIV-1
   6341..6565    +  polyA_signal   bGH poly(A) signal: bovine growth hormone polyadenylation signal
   6569..6590    +  promoter       SV40 promoter (fragment): SV40 enhancer and early promoter
   6611..7039    +  rep_origin     f1 ori (sequence partly withheld): f1 bacteriophage origin of replication; arrow indicates direction of (+) strand synthesis
   7053..7382    +  promoter       SV40 promoter: SV40 enhancer and early promoter
   7430..7477    +  promoter       EM7 promoter: synthetic bacterial promoter&nbsp
   7496..7870    +  CDS            BleoR: antibiotic-binding protein; Sh ble from Streptoalloteichus hindustanus; confers resistance to bleomycin, phleomycin, and Zeocin™
   7880..8005    +  CDS            ble (fragment): BLE_KLEPN - Experimental evidence at protein level: Swiss-Prot protein existence level 1. Binding protein with a strong affinity to the bleomycin family of antibiotics. Binds to CL990; an antimitotic-antibiotic compound. From Klebsiella pneumoniae.
   8000..8121    +  polyA_signal   SV40 poly(A) signal: SV40 polyadenylation signal
   8194..8210    -  protein_bind   lac operator: The lac repressor binds to the lac operator to inhibit transcription in E. coli. This inhibition can be relieved by adding lactose or isopropyl-β-D-thiogalactopyranoside (IPTG). lac repressor encoded by lacI
   8218..8248    -  promoter       lac promoter: promoter for the E. coli lac operon
   8263..8284    -  protein_bind   CAP binding site: CAP binding activates transcription in the presence of cAMP. E. coli catabolite activator protein
   8297..8389    -  CDS            lacI (fragment): lac repressor; lacI; The lac repressor binds to the lac operator to inhibit transcription in E. coli. This inhibition can be relieved by adding lactose or isopropyl-β-D-thiogalactopyranoside (IPTG).
   8572..9160    -  rep_origin     ori: high-copy-number ColE1/pMB1/pBR322/pUC origin of replication
   9331..10191   -  CDS            AmpR: β-lactamase; bla; confers resistance to ampicillin, carbenicillin, and related antibiotics
  10192..10296   -  promoter       AmpR promoter: bla
>Addgene plasmid #222640 | pBOBI-hPLD3-flag | addgene full sequence | sequence record 472427 | Addgene NGS Result
GACGGATCGGGAGATCTCCCGATCCCCTATGGTGCACTCTCAGTACAATCTGCTCTGATGCCGCATAGTT
AAGCCAGTATCTGCTCCCTGCTTGTGTGTTGGAGGTCGCTGAGTAGTGCGCGAGCAAAATTTAAGCTACA
ACAAGGCAAGGCTTGACCGACAATTGCATGAAGAATCTGCTTAGGGTTAGGCGTTTTGCGCTGCTTCGCG
ATGTACGGGCCAGATATACGCGTTGACATTGATTATTGACTAGTTATTAATAGTAATCAATTACGGGGTC
ATTAGTTCATAGCCCATATATGGAGTTCCGCGTTACATAACTTACGGTAAATGGCCCGCCTGGCTGACCG
CCCAACGACCCCCGCCCATTGACGTCAATAATGACGTATGTTCCCATAGTAACGCCAATAGGGACTTTCC
ATTGACGTCAATGGGTGGAGTATTTACGGTAAACTGCCCACTTGGCAGTACATCAAGTGTATCATATGCC
AAGTACGCCCCCTATTGACGTCAATGACGGTAAATGGCCCGCCTGGCATTATGCCCAGTACATGACCTTA
TGGGACTTTCCTACTTGGCAGTACATCTACGTATTAGTCATCGCTATTACCATGGTGATGCGGTTTTGGC
AGTACATCAATGGGCGTGGATAGCGGTTTGACTCACGGGGATTTCCAAGTCTCCACCCCATTGACGTCAA
TGGGAGTTTGTTTTGGCACCAAAATCAACGGGACTTTCCAAAATGTCGTAACAACTCCGCCCCATTGACG
CAAATGGGCGGTAGGCGTGTACGGTGGGAGGTCTATATAAGCAGCGCGTTTTGCCTGTACTGGGTCTCTC
TGGTTAGACCAGATCTGAGCCTGGGAGCTCTCTGGCTAACTAGGGAACCCACTGCTTAAGCCTCAATAAA
GCTTGCCTTGAGTGCTTCAAGTAGTGTGTGCCCGTCTGTTGTGTGACTCTGGTAACTAGAGATCCCTCAG
ACCCTTTTAGTCAGTGTGGAAAATCTCTAGCAGTGGCGCCCGAACAGGGACTTGAAAGCGAAAGGGAAAC
CAGAGGAGCTCTCTCGACGCAGGACTCGGCTTGCTGAAGCGCGCACGGCAAGAGGCGAGGGGCGGCGACT
GGTGAGTACGCCAAAAATTTTGACTAGCGGAGGCTAGAAGGAGAGAGATGGGTGCGAGAGCGTCAGTATT
AAGCGGGGGAGAATTAGATCGCGATGGGAAAAAATTCGGTTAAGGCCAGGGGGAAAGAAAAAATATAAAT
TAAAACATATAGTATGGGCAAGCAGGGAGCTAGAACGATTCGCAGTTAATCCTGGCCTGTTAGAAACATC
AGAAGGCTGTAGACAAATACTGGGACAGCTACAACCATCCCTTCAGACAGGATCAGAAGAACTTAGATCA
TTATATAATACAGTAGCAACCCTCTATTGTGTGCATCAAAGGATAGAGATAAAAGACACCAAGGAAGCTT
TAGACAAGATAGAGGAAGAGCAAAACAAAAGTAAGACCACCGCACAGCAAGCGGCCGCTGATCTTCAGAC
CTGGAGGAGGAGATATGAGGGACAATTGGAGAAGTGAATTATATAAATATAAAGTAGTAAAAATTGAACC
ATTAGGAGTAGCACCCACCAAGGCAAAGAGAAGAGTGGTGCAGAGAGAAAAAAGAGCAGTGGGAATAGGA
GCTTTGTTCCTTGGGTTCTTGGGAGCAGCAGGAAGCACTATGGGCGCAGCGTCAATGACGCTGACGGTAC
AGGCCAGACAATTATTGTCTGGTATAGTGCAGCAGCAGAACAATTTGCTGAGGGCTATTGAGGCGCAACA
GCATCTGTTGCAACTCACAGTCTGGGGCATCAAGCAGCTCCAGGCAAGAATCCTGGCTGTGGAAAGATAC
CTAAAGGATCAACAGCTCCTGGGGATTTGGGGTTGCTCTGGAAAACTCATTTGCACCACTGCTGTGCCTT
GGAATGCTAGTTGGAGTAATAAATCTCTGGAACAGATTTGGAATCACACGACCTGGATGGAGTGGGACAG
AGAAATTAACAATTACACAAGCTTAATACACTCCTTAATTGAAGAATCGCAAAACCAGCAAGAAAAGAAT
GAACAAGAATTATTGGAATTAGATAAATGGGCAAGTTTGTGGAATTGGTTTAACATAACAAATTGGCTGT
GGTATATAAAATTATTCATAATGATAGTAGGAGGCTTGGTAGGTTTAAGAATAGTTTTTGCTGTACTTTC
TATAGTGAATAGAGTTAGGCAGGGATATTCACCATTATCGTTTCAGACCCACCTCCCAACCCCGAGGGGA
CCCGACAGGCCCGAAGGAATAGAAGAAGAAGGTGGAGAGAGAGACAGAGACAGATCCATTCGATTAGTGA
ACGGATCAACTTTTAAAAGAAAAGGGGGGATTGGGGGGTACAGTGCAGGGGAAAGAATAGTAGACATAAT
AGCAACAGACATACAAACTAAAGAATTACAAAAACAAATTACAAAATTCAAAATTTTATCGATAAGCTTG
GGAGTTCCGCGTTACATAACTTACGGTAAATGGCCCGCCTGGCTGACCGCCCAACGACCCCCGCCCATTG
ACGTCAATAATGACGTATGTTCCCATAGTAACGCCAATAGGGACTTTCCATTGACGTCAATGGGTGGAGT
ATTTACGGTAAACTGCCCACTTGGCAGTACATCAAGTGTATCATATGCCAAGTACGCCCCCTATTGACGT
CAATGACGGTAAATGGCCCGCCTGGCATTATGCCCAGTACATGACCTTATGGGACTTTCCTACTTGGCAG
TACATCTACGTATTAGTCATCGCTATTACCATGGTGATGCGGTTTTGGCAGTACATCAATGGGCGTGGAT
AGCGGTTTGACTCACGGGGATTTCCAAGTCTCCACCCCATTGACGTCAATGGGAGTTTGTTTTGGCACCA
AAATCAACGGGACTTTCCAAAATGTCGTAACAACTCCGCCCCATTGACGCAAATGGGCGGTAGGCGTGTA
CGGTGGGAGGTCTATATAAGCAGAGCTCGTTTAGTGAACCGTCAGATCGCCTGGAGACGCCATCCACGCT
GTTTTGACCTCCATAGAAGACACCGACTGAGCTCCTTAAGGTTAACTCTAGAGAATTCGGATCCATGAAG
CCTAAACTGATGTACCAGGAGCTGAAGGTGCCTGCAGAGGAGCCCGCCAATGAGCTGCCCATGAATGAGA
TTGAGGCGTGGAAGGCTGCGGAAAAGAAAGCCCGCTGGGTCCTGCTGGTCCTCATTCTGGCGGTTGTGGG
CTTCGGAGCCCTGATGACTCAGCTGTTTCTATGGGAATACGGCGACTTGCATCTCTTTGGGCCCAACCAG
CGCCCAGCCCCCTGCTATGACCCTTGCGAAGCAGTGCTGGTGGAAAGCATTCCTGAGGGCCTGGACTTCC
CCAATGCCTCCACGGGGAACCCTTCCACCAGCCAGGCCTGGCTGGGCCTGCTCGCCGGTGCGCACAGCAG
CCTGGACATCGCCTCCTTCTACTGGACCCTCACCAACAATGACACCCACACGCAGGAGCCCTCTGCCCAG
CAGGGTGAGGAGGTCCTCCGGCAGCTGCAGACCCTGGCACCAAAGGGCGTGAACGTCCGCATCGCTGTGA
GCAAGCCCAGCGGGCCCCAGCCACAGGCGGACCTGCAGGCTCTGCTGCAGAGCGGTGCCCAGGTCCGCAT
GGTGGACATGCAGAAGCTGACCCATGGCGTCCTGCATACCAAGTTCTGGGTGGTGGACCAGACCCACTTC
TACCTGGGCAGTGCCAACATGGACTGGCGTTCACTGACCCAGGTCAAGGAGCTGGGCGTGGTCATGTACA
ACTGCAGCTGCCTGGCTCGAGACCTGACCAAGATCTTTGAGGCCTACTGGTTCCTGGGCCAGGCAGGCAG
CTCCATCCCATCAACTTGGCCCCGGTTCTATGACACCCGCTACAACCAAGAGACACCAATGGAGATCTGC
CTCAATGGAACCCCTGCTCTGGCCTACCTGGCGAGTGCGCCCCCACCCCTGTGTCCAAGTGGCCGCACTC
CAGACCTGAAGGCTCTACTCAACGTGGTGGACAATGCCCGGAGTTTCATCTACGTCGCTGTCATGAACTA
CCTGCCCACTCTGGAGTTCTCCCACCCTCACAGGTTCTGGCCTGCCATTGACGATGGGCTGCGGCGGGCC
ACCTACGAGCGTGGCGTCAAGGTGCGCCTGCTCATCAGCTGCTGGGGACACTCGGAGCCATCCATGCGGG
CCTTCCTGCTCTCTCTGGCTGCCCTGCGTGACAACCATACCCACTCTGACATCCAGGTGAAACTCTTTGT
GGTCCCCGCGGATGAGGCCCAGGCTCGAATCCCATATGCCCGTGTCAACCACAACAAGTACATGGTGACT
GAACGCGCCACCTACATCGGAACCTCCAACTGGTCTGGCAACTACTTCACGGAGACGGCGGGCACCTCGC
TGCTGGTGACGCAGAATGGGAGGGGCGGCCTGCGGAGCCAGCTGGAGGCCATTTTCCTGAGGGACTGGGA
CTCCCCTTACAGCCATGACCTTGACACCTCAGCTGACAGCGTGGGCAACGCCTGCCGCCTGCTCCTCGAG
CCATGGAAGCTTATGGACTACAAAGACGATGACGACAAGGATATCTAACTGACTGAACCGGTGGTACCGA
GGAATTAATTCGCTGTCTGCGAGGGCCAGCTGTTGGGGTGAGTACTCCCTCTCAAAAGCGGGCATGACTT
CTGCGCTAAGATTGTCAGTTTCCAAAAACGAGGAGGATTTGATATTCACCTGGCCCGCGGTGATGCCTTT
GAGGGTGGCCGCGTCCATCTGGTCAGAAAAGACAATCTTTTTGTTGTCAAGCTTGAGGTGTGGCAGGCTT
GAGATCTGGCCATACACTTGAGTGACAATGACATCCACTTTGCCTTTCTCTCCACAGGTGTCCACTCCCA
GGTCCAACTGCAGGTCGAGCATGCATCTAGGGCGGCCAATTCCGCCGATCCTGGAAAAACATGGAGCAAT
CACAAGTAGCAATACAGCAGCTACCAATGCTGATTGTGCCTGGCTAGAAGCACAAGAGGAGGAGGAGGTG
GGTTTTCCAGTCACACCTCAGACAATCAACCTCTGGATTACAAAATTTGTGAAAGATTGACTGGTATTCT
TAACTATGTTGCTCCTTTTACGCTATGTGGATACGCTGCTTTAATGCCTTTGTATCATGCTATTGCTTCC
CGTATGGCTTTCATTTTCTCCTCCTTGTATAAATCCTGGTTGCTGTCTCTTTATGAGGAGTTGTGGCCCG
TTGTCAGGCAACGTGGCGTGGTGTGCACTGTGTTTGCTGACGCAACCCCCACTGGTTGGGGCATTGCCAC
CACCTGTCAGCTCCTTTCCGGGACTTTCGCTTTCCCCCTCCCTATTGCCACGGCGGAACTCATCGCCGCC
TGCCTTGCCCGCTGCTGGACAGGGGCTCGGCTGTTGGGCACTGACAATTCCGTGGTGTTGTCGGGGAAGC
TGACGTCCTTTCCATGGCTGCTCGCCTGTGTTGCCACCTGGATTCTGCGCGGGACGTCCTTCTGCTACGT
CCCTTCGGCCCTCAATCCAGCGGACCTTCCTTCCCGCGGCCTGCTGCCGGCTCTGCGGCCTCTTCCGCGT
CTTCGCCTTCGCCCTCAGACGAGTCGGATCTCCCTTTGGGCCGCCTCCCCGCCTGGAATTCGAGCTCGGT
ACCTTTAAGACCAATGACTTACAAGGCAGCTGTAGATCTTAGCCACTTTTTAAAAGAAAAGGGGGGACTG
GAAGGGCTAATTCACTCCCAACGAAGACAAGATATCCTTGATCTGTGGATCTACCACACACAAGGCTACT
TCCCTGATTGGCAGAACTACACACCAGGGCCAGGGATCAGATATCCACTGACCTTTGGATGGTGCTACAA
GCTAGTACCAGTTGAGCAAGAGAAGGTAGAAGAAGCCAATGAAGGAGAGAACACCCGCTTGTTACACCCT
GTGAGCCTGCATGGGATGGATGACCCGGAGAGAGAAGTATTAGAGTGGAGGTTTGACAGCCGCCTAGCAT
TTCATCACATGGCCCGAGAGCTGCATCCGGACTGTACTGGGTCTCTCTGGTTAGACCAGATCTGAGCCTG
GGAGCTCTCTGGCTAACTAGGGAACCCACTGCTTAAGCCTCAATAAAGCTTGCCTTGAGTGCTTCAAGTA
GTGTGTGCCCGTCTGTTGTGTGACTCTGGTAACTAGAGATCCCTCAGACCCTTTTAGTCAGTGTGGAAAA
TCTCTAGCAGGGCCGCTTTAAACCCGCTGATCAGCCTCGACTGTGCCTTCTAGTTGCCAGCCATCTGTTG
TTTGCCCCTCCCCCGTGCCTTCCTTGACCCTGGAAGGTGCCACTCCCACTGTCCTTTCCTAATAAAATGA
GGAAATTGCATCGCATTGTCTGAGTAGGTGTCATTCTATTCTGGGGGGTGGGGTGGGGCAGGACAGCAAG
GGGGAGGATTGGGAAGACAATAGCAGGCATGCTGGGGATGCGGTGGGCTCTATGGCTTCTGAGGCGGAAA
GAACCAGCTGGGGCTCTAGGGGGTATCCCC
[124 nt withheld, positions 6611-6734]
C
[91 nt withheld, positions 6736-6826]
A
[49 nt withheld, positions 6828-6876]
CCTTTGACGTTGGAGTCCACGTTCTTT
[37 nt withheld, positions 6904-6940]
ACCCTATCTCGGTCTATTCTTTTGATTTATAAGGGATTTTGCCGATTTCGGCCTATTGGTTAAAAAATGA
GCTGATTTAACAAAAATTTAACGCGAATTAATTCTGTGGAATGTGTGTCAGTTAGGGTGTGGAAAGTCCC
CAGGCTCCCCAGCAGGCAGAAGTATGCAAAGCATGCATCTCAATTAGTCAGCAACCAGGTGTGGAAAGTC
CCCAGGCTCCCCAGCAGGCAGAAGTATGCAAAGCATGCATCTCAATTAGTCAGCAACCATAGTCCCGCCC
CTAACTCCGCCCATCCCGCCCCTAACTCCGCCCAGTTCCGCCCATTCTCCGCCCCATGGCTGACTAATTT
TTTTTATTTATGCAGAGGCCGAGGCCGCCTCTGCCTCTGAGCTATTCCAGAAGTAGTGAGGAGGCTTTTT
TGGAGGCCTAGGCTTTTGCAAAAAGCTCCCGGGAGCTTGTATATCCATTTTCGGATCTGATCAGCACGTG
TTGACAATTAATCATCGGCATAGTATATCGGCATAGTATAATACGACAAGGTGAGGAACTAAACCATGGC
CAAGTTGACCAGTGCCGTTCCGGTGCTCACCGCGCGCGACGTCGCCGGAGCGGTCGAGTTCTGGACCGAC
CGGCTCGGGTTCTCCCGGGACTTCGTGGAGGACGACTTCGCCGGTGTGGTCCGGGACGACGTGACCCTGT
TCATCAGCGCGGTCCAGGACCAGGTGGTGCCGGACAACACCCTGGCCTGGGTGTGGGTGCGCGGCCTGGA
CGAGCTGTACGCCGAGTGGTCGGAGGTCGTGTCCACGAACTTCCGGGACGCCTCCGGGCCGGCCATGACC
GAGATCGGCGAGCAGCCGTGGGGGCGGGAGTTCGCCCTGCGCGACCCGGCCGGCAACTGCGTGCACTTCG
TGGCCGAGGAGCAGGACTGACACGTGCTACGAGATTTCGATTCCACCGCCGCCTTCTATGAAAGGTTGGG
CTTCGGAATCGTTTTCCGGGACGCCGGCTGGATGATCCTCCAGCGCGGGGATCTCATGCTGGAGTTCTTC
GCCCACCCCAACTTGTTTATTGCAGCTTATAATGGTTACAAATAAAGCAATAGCATCACAAATTTCACAA
ATAAAGCATTTTTTTCACTGCATTCTAGTTGTGGTTTGTCCAAACTCATCAATGTATCTTATCATGTCTG
TATACCGTCGACCTCTAGCTAGAGCTTGGCGTAATCATGGTCATAGCTGTTTCCTGTGTGAAATTGTTAT
CCGCTCACAATTCCACACAACATACGAGCCGGAAGCATAAAGTGTAAAGCCTGGGGTGCCTAATGAGTGA
GCTAACTCACATTAATTGCGTTGCGCTCACTGCCCGCTTTCCAGTCGGGAAACCTGTCGTGCCAGCTGCA
TTAATGAATCGGCCAACGCGCGGGGAGAGGCGGTTTGCGTATTGGGCGCTCTTCCGCTTCCTCGCTCACT
GACTCGCTGCGCTCGGTCGTTCGGCTGCGGCGAGCGGTATCAGCTCACTCAAAGGCGGTAATACGGTTAT
CCACAGAATCAGGGGATAACGCAGGAAAGAACATGTGAGCAAAAGGCCAGCAAAAGGCCAGGAACCGTAA
AAAGGCCGCGTTGCTGGCGTTTTTCCATAGGCTCCGCCCCCCTGACGAGCATCACAAAAATCGACGCTCA
AGTCAGAGGTGGCGAAACCCGACAGGACTATAAAGATACCAGGCGTTTCCCCCTGGAAGCTCCCTCGTGC
GCTCTCCTGTTCCGACCCTGCCGCTTACCGGATACCTGTCCGCCTTTCTCCCTTCGGGAAGCGTGGCGCT
TTCTCATAGCTCACGCTGTAGGTATCTCAGTTCGGTGTAGGTCGTTCGCTCCAAGCTGGGCTGTGTGCAC
GAACCCCCCGTTCAGCCCGACCGCTGCGCCTTATCCGGTAACTATCGTCTTGAGTCCAACCCGGTAAGAC
ACGACTTATCGCCACTGGCAGCAGCCACTGGTAACAGGATTAGCAGAGCGAGGTATGTAGGCGGTGCTAC
AGAGTTCTTGAAGTGGTGGCCTAACTACGGCTACACTAGAAGAACAGTATTTGGTATCTGCGCTCTGCTG
AAGCCAGTTACCTTCGGAAAAAGAGTTGGTAGCTCTTGATCCGGCAAACAAACCACCGCTGGTAGCGGTG
GTTTTTTTGTTTGCAAGCAGCAGATTACGCGCAGAAAAAAAGGATCTCAAGAAGATCCTTTGATCTTTTC
TACGGGGTCTGACGCTCAGTGGAACGAAAACTCACGTTAAGGGATTTTGGTCATGAGATTATCAAAAAGG
ATCTTCACCTAGATCCTTTTAAATTAAAAATGAAGTTTTAAATCAATCTAAAGTATATATGAGTAAACTT
GGTCTGACAGTTACCAATGCTTAATCAGTGAGGCACCTATCTCAGCGATCTGTCTATTTCGTTCATCCAT
AGTTGCCTGACTCCCCGTCGTGTAGATAACTACGATACGGGAGGGCTTACCATCTGGCCCCAGTGCTGCA
ATGATACCGCGAGACCCACGCTCACCGGCTCCAGATTTATCAGCAATAAACCAGCCAGCCGGAAGGGCCG
AGCGCAGAAGTGGTCCTGCAACTTTATCCGCCTCCATCCAGTCTATTAATTGTTGCCGGGAAGCTAGAGT
AAGTAGTTCGCCAGTTAATAGTTTGCGCAACGTTGTTGCCATTGCTACAGGCATCGTGGTGTCACGCTCG
TCGTTTGGTATGGCTTCATTCAGCTCCGGTTCCCAACGATCAAGGCGAGTTACATGATCCCCCATGTTGT
GCAAAAAAGCGGTTAGCTCCTTCGGTCCTCCGATCGTTGTCAGAAGTAAGTTGGCCGCAGTGTTATCACT
CATGGTTATGGCAGCACTGCATAATTCTCTTACTGTCATGCCATCCGTAAGATGCTTTTCTGTGACTGGT
GAGTACTCAACCAAGTCATTCTGAGAATAGTGTATGCGGCGACCGAGTTGCTCTTGCCCGGCGTCAATAC
GGGATAATACCGCGCCACATAGCAGAACTTTAAAAGTGCTCATCATTGGAAAACGTTCTTCGGGGCGAAA
ACTCTCAAGGATCTTACCGCTGTTGAGATCCAGTTCGATGTAACCCACTCGTGCACCCAACTGATCTTCA
GCATCTTTTACTTTCACCAGCGTTTCTGGGTGAGCAAAAACAGGAAGGCAAAATGCCGCAAAAAAGGGAA
TAAGGGCGACACGGAAATGTTGAATACTCATACTCTTCCTTTTTCAATATTATTGAAGCATTTATCAGGG
TTATTGTCTCATGAGCGGATACATATTTGAATGTATTTAGAAAAATAAACAAATAGGGGTTCCGCGCACA
TTTCCCCGAAAAGTGCCACCTGACGTC
